>Addgene plasmid #83952 | TrkB mEGFP | addgene full sequence | sequence record 334929 | Addgene NGS Result
GGTCGATCGACATTGATTATTGACTAGTTATTAATAGTAATCAATTACGGGGTCATTAGTTCATAGCCCA
TATATGGAGTTCCGCGTTACATAACTTACGGTAAATGGCCCGCCTGGCTGACCGCCCAACGACCCCCGCC
CATTGACGTCAATAATGACGTATGTTCCCATAGTAACGCCAATAGGGACTTTCCATTGACGTCAATGGGT
GGAGTATTTACGGTAAACTGCCCACTTGGCAGTACATCAAGTGTATCATATGCCAAGTACGCCCCCTATT
GACGTCAATGACGGTAAATGGCCCGCCTGGCATTATGCCCAGTACATGACCTTATGGGACTTTCCTACTT
GGCAGTACATCTACGTATTAGTCATCGCTATTACCATGGTCGAGGTGAGCCCCACGTTCTGCTTCACTCT
CCCCATCTCCCCCCCCTCCCCACCCCCAATTTTGTATTTATTTATTTTTTAATTATTTTGTGCAGCGATG
GGGGCGGGGGGGGGGGGGGGSGCGCGCCAGGCGGGGCGGGGCGGGGCGAGGGGCGGGGCGGGGCGAGGCG
GAGAGGTGCGGCGGCAGCCAATCAGAGCGGCGCGCTCCGAAAGTTTCCTTTTATGGCGAGGCGGCGGCGG
CGGCGGCCCTATAAAAAGCGAAGCGCGCGGCGGGCGGGAGTCGCTGCGCGCTGCCTTCGCCCCGTGCCCC
GCTCCGCCGCCGCCTCGCGCCGCCCGCCCCGGCTCTGACTGACCGCGTTACTCCCACAGGTGAGCGGGCG
GGACGGCCCTTCTCCTCCGGGCTGTAATTAGCGCTTGGTTTAATGACGGCTTGTTTCTTTTCTGTGGCTG
CGTGAAAGCCTTGAGGGGCTCCGGGAGGGCCCTTTGTGCGGGGGGAGCGGCTCGGGGGGTGCGTGCGTGT
GTGTGTGCGTGGGGAGCGCCGCGTGCGGCTCCGCGCTGCCCGGCGGCTGTGAGCGCTGCGGGCGCGGCGC
GGGGCTTTGTGCGCTCCGCAGTGTGCGCGAGGGGAGCGCGGCCGGGGGCGGTGCCCCGCGGTGCGGGGGG
GGCTGCGAGGGGAACAAAGGCTGCGTGCGGGGTGTGTGCGTGGGGGGGTGAGCAGGGGGTGTGGGCGCGT
CGGTCGGGCTGCAACCCCCCCTGCACCCCCCTCCCCGAGTTGCTGAGCACGGCCCGGCTTCGGGTGCGGG
GCTCCGTACGGGGCGTGGCGCGGGGCTCGCCGTGCCGGGCGGGGGGTGGCGGCAGGTGGGGGTGCCGGGC
GGGGCGGGGCCGCCTCGGGCCGGGGAGGGCTCGGGGGAGGGGCGCGGCGGCCCCCGGAGCGCCGGCGGCT
GTCGAGGCGCGGCGAGCCGCAGCCATTGCCTTTTATGGTAATCGTGCGAGAGGGCGCAGGGACTTCCTTT
GTCCCAAATCTGTGCGGAGCCGAAATCTGGGAGGCGCCGCCGCACCCCCTCTAGCGGGCGCGGGGCGAAG
CGGTGCGGCGCCGGCAGGAAGGAAATGGGCGGGGAGGGCCTTCGTGCGTCGCCGCGCCGCCGTCCCCTTC
TCCCTCTCCAGCCTCGGGGCTGTCCGCGGGGGGACGGCTGCCTTCGGGGGGGACGGGGCAGGGCGGGGTT
CGGCTTCTGGCGTGTGACCGGCGGCTCTAGCTAGAGCCTCTGCTAACCATGTTCATGCCTTCTTCTTTTT
CCTACAGCTCCTGGGCAACGTGCTGGTTATTGTGCTGTCTCATCATTTTGGCAAAGAATTCGCTAGCGCT
ACCGGACTCAGATCTCGAGCTCAAGCTTCGAATTCGCCACCATGTCGCCCTGGCTGAAGTGGCATGGACC
CGCCATGGCGCGGCTCTGGGGCTTATGCCTGCTGGTCTTGGGCTTCTGGAGGGCCTCTCTCGCCTGCCCG
ACGTCCTGCAAATGCAGTTCCGCTAGGATTTGGTGTACTGAGCCTTCTCCAGGCATCGTGGCATTCCCGA
GGTTGGAACCTAACAGCGTTGACCCGGAGAACATCACGGAAATTCTCATTGCAAACCAGAAAAGGCTAGA
AATCATCAATGAAGATGACGTTGAAGCTTACGTGGGGCTGAGAAACCTTACAATTGTGGATTCCGGCTTA
AAGTTTGTGGCTTACAAAGCGTTTCTGAAAAACAGCAACCTGCGGCACATAAATTTCACACGAAACAAGC
TGACGAGTTTGTCCAGGAGACATTTCCGCCACCTTGACTTGTCTGACCTGATCCTGACGGGTAATCCGTT
CACGTGCTCCTGCGACATCATGTGGCTCAAGACTCTCCAGGAGACTAAATCCAGCCCCGACACTCAGGAT
TTGTACTGCCTCAATGAGAGCAGCAAGAACATGCCCCTGGCGAACCTGCAGATACCCAATTGTGGTCTGC
CATCTGCACGTCTGGCTGCTCCTAACCTCACCGTGGAGGAAGGAAAGTCTGTGACCCTTTCCTGCAGTGT
GGGGGGTGACCCACTCCCCACCTTGTACTGGGACGTTGGGAATTTGGTTTCCAAGCACATGAATGAAACA
AGCCACACACAGGGCTCCTTAAGGATAACGAACATTTCATCTGATGACAGTGGAAAGCAAATCTCTTGTG
TGGCAGAAAACCTTGTAGGAGAAGACCAAGATTCTGTGAACCTCACTGTGCATTTTGCGCCAACTATCAC
GTTTCTCGAGTCTCCAACCTCAGATCACCACTGGTGCATTCCATTCACTGTGAGAGGCAACCCCAAGCCT
GCGCTTCAGTGGTTCTACAATGGGGCCATACTGAATGAGTCCAAGTACATCTGTACTAAGATCCACGTCA
CCAATCACACGGAGTACCATGGCTGCCTCCAGCTGGATAACCCCACTCATATGAATAACGGAGACTACAC
CCTGATGGCCAAGAACGAGTATGGGAAGGATGAGAGACAGATCTCCGCTCACTTCATGGGCCGGCCTGGA
GTCGACTACGAGACAAACCCAAATTACCCTGAAGTCCTCTATGAAGACTGGACCACGCCAACTGACATTG
GGGATACTACGAACAAAAGTAATGAAATCCCCTCCACGGATGTTGCTGACCAAAGCAATCGGGAGCATCT
CTCGGTCTATGCCGTGGTGGTGATTGCATCTGTGGTGGGATTCTGCCTGCTGGTGATGTTGCTCCTGCTC
AAGTTGGCGAGACATTCCAAGTTTGGCATGAAAGGCCCAGCTTCGGTCATCAGCAACGACGATGACTCTG
CCAGCCCCCTCCACCACATCTCCAATGGGAGTAACACTCCATCTTCTTCGGAGGGCGGTCCCGACGCTGT
CATTATTGGAATGACCAAGATTCCTGTTATTGAAAACCCCCAGTACTTTGGCATCACCAACAGTCAGCTC
AAGCCAGACACATTTGTTCAGCACATCAAGAGACACAACATCGTTCTGAAGAGGGAACTTGGGGAAGGAG
CCTTCGGGAAAGTTTTCCTTGCCGAGTGCTACAACCTCTGCCCAGAGCAGGATAAGATCCTGGTGGCTGT
GAAGACGCTGAAGGACGCCAGCGACAATGCACGCAAGGACTTTCATCGGGAAGCTGAGCTGCTGACCAAC
CTCCAGCACGAGCACATTGTCAAGTTCTACGGTGTCTGTGTGGAGGGCGACCCACTCATCATGGTCTTTG
AGTACATGAAGCACGGGGACCTCAACAAGTTCCTTAGGGCACACGGGCCCGACGCAGTGCTGATGGCAGA
GGGTAACCCGCCCACAGAGCTGACGCAGTCGCAGATGCTGCACATCGCTCAGCAAATCGCAGCAGGTATG
GTCTACCTGGCGTCCCAACACTTTGTGCACCGTGACCTGGCCACCCGGAACTGCCTGGTGGGAGAGAACC
TGCTGGTGAAAATTGGGGACTTTGGGATGTCCCGAGATGTGTACAGCACCGACTACTATCGGGTCGGTGG
CCACACAATGTTGCCCATCCGATGGATGCCTCCAGAGAGCATCATGTATAGGAAATTCACCACCGAGAGC
GACGTCTGGAGCCTGGGCGTTGTGTTGTGGGAGATCTTCACCTACGGCAAGCAGCCCTGGTATCAGCTAT
CGAACAATGAGGTGATAGAGTGCATCACCCAGGGAAGAGTCCTTCAGCGGCCTCGAACCTGTCCCCAGGA
GGTGTATGAGCTCATGCTCGGATGCTGGCAGCGGGAACCACACACCCGGAAGAACATCAAGAGCATCCAC
ACCCTCCTTCAGAACTTGGCCAAGGCATCTCCCGTCTACCTGGATATCCTAGGCGCGGATCCACCGGTCG
CCACCATGGTGAGCAAGGGCGAGGAGCTGTTCACCGGGGTGGTGCCCATCCTGGTCGAGCTGGACGGCGA
CGTAAACGGCCACAAGTTCAGCGTGTCCGGCGAGGGCGAGGGCGATGCCACCTACGGCAAGCTGACCCTG
AAGTTCATCTGCACCACCGGCAAGCTGCCCGTGCCCTGGCCCACCCTCGTGACCACCCTGACCTACGGCG
TGCAGTGCTTCAGCCGCTACCCCGACCACATGAAGCAGCACGACTTCTTCAAGTCCGCCATGCCCGAAGG
CTACGTCCAGGAGCGCACCATCTTCTTCAAGGACGACGGCAACTACAAGACCCGCGCCGAGGTGAAGTTC
GAGGGCGACACCCTGGTGAACCGCATCGAGCTGAAGGGCATCGACTTCAAGGAGGACGGCAACATCCTGG
GGCACAAGCTGGAGTACAACTACAACAGCCACAACGTCTATATCATGGCCGACAAGCAGAAGAACGGCAT
CAAGGTGAACTTCAAGATCCGCCACAACATCGAGGACGGCAGCGTGCAGCTCGCCGACCACTACCAGCAG
AACACCCCCATCGGCGACGGCCCCGTGCTGCTGCCCGACAACCACTACCTGAGCACCCAGTCCGCCCTGA
GCAAAGACCCCAACGAGAAGCGCGATCACATGGTCCTGCTGGAGTTCGTGACCGCCGCCGGGATCACTCT
CGGCATGGACGAGCTGTACAAGTAAAGCGGCCGCGACTCTAGAGTCGACGGATCTTTTTCCCTCTGCCAA
AAATTATGGGGACATCATGAAGCCCCTTGAGCATCTGACTTCTGGCTAATAAAGGAAATTTATTTTCATT
GCAATAGTGTGTTGGAATTTTTTGTGTCTCTCACTCGGAAGGACATATGGGAGGGCAAATCATTTAAAAC
ATCAGAATGAGTATTTGGTTTAGAGTTTGGCAACATATGCCCATATGCTGGCTGCCATGAACAAAGGTTG
GCTATAAAGAGGTCATCAGTATATGAAACAGCCCCCTGCTGTCCATTCCTTATTCCATAGAAAAGCCTTG
ACTTGAGGTTAGATTTTTTTTATATTTTGTTTTGTGTTATTTTTTTCTTTAACATCCCTAAAATTTTCCT
TACATGTTTTACTAGCCAGATTTTTCCTCCTCTCCTGACTACTCCCAGTCATAGCTGTCCCTCTTCTCTT
ATGGAGATCCCTCGACCTGCAGCCCAAGCTTGGCGTAATCATGGTCATAGCTGTTTCCTGTGTGAAATTG
TTATCCGCTCACAATTCCACACAACATACGAGCCGGAAGCATAAAGTGTAAAGCCTGGGGTGCCTAATGA
GTGAGCTAACTCACATTAATTGCGTTGCGCTCACTGCCCGCTTTCCAGTCGGGAAACCTGTCGTGCCAGC
GGATACGCATCTCAATTAGTCAGCAACCATAGTCCCGCCCCTAACTCCGCCCATCCCGCCCCTAACTCCG
CCCAGTTCCGCCCATTCTCCGCCCCATGGCTGACTAATTTTTTTTATTTATGCAGAGGCCGAGGCCGCCT
CGGCCTCTGAGCTATTCCAGAAGTAGTGAGGAGGCTTTTTTGGAGGCCTAGGCTTTTGCAAAAAGCTAAC
TTGTTTATTGCAGCTTATAATGGTTACAAATAAAGCAATAGCATCACAAATTTCACAAATAAAGCATTTT
TTTCACTGCATTCTAGTTGTGGTTTGTCCAAACTCATCAATGTATCTTATCATGTCTCGATCCGCTGCAT
TAATGAATCGGCCAACGCGCGGGGAGAGGCGGTTTGCGTATTGGGCGCTCTTCCGCTTCCTCGCTCACTG
ACTCGCTGCGCTCGGTCGTTCGGCTGCGGCGAGCGGTATCAGCTCACTCAAAGGCGGTAATACGGTTATC
CACAGAATCAGGGGATAACGCAGGAAAGAACATGTGAGCAAAAGGCCAGCAAAAGGCCAGGAACCGTAAA
AAGGCCGCGTTGCTGGCGTTTTTCCATAGGCTCCGCCCCCCTGACGAGCATCACAAAAATCGACGCTCAA
GTCAGAGGTGGCGAAACCCGACAGGACTATAAAGATACCAGGCGTTTCCCCCTGGAAGCTCCCTCGTGCG
CTCTCCTGTTCCGACCCTGCCGCTTACCGGATACCTGTCCGCCTTTCTCCCTTCGGGAAGCGTGGCGCTT
TCTCATAGCTCACGCTGTAGGTATCTCAGTTCGGTGTAGGTCGTTCGCTCCAAGCTGGGCTGTGTGCACG
AACCCCCCGTTCAGCCCGACCGCTGCGCCTTATCCGGTAACTATCGTCTTGAGTCCAACCCGGTAAGACA
CGACTTATCGCCACTGGCAGCAGCCACTGGTAACAGGATTAGCAGAGCGAGGTATGTAGGCGGTGCTACA
GAGTTCTTGAAGTGGTGGCCTAACTACGGCTACACTAGAAGAACAGTATTTGGTATCTGCGCTCTGCTGA
AGCCAGTTACCTTCGGAAAAAGAGTTGGTAGCTCTTGATCCGGCAAACAAACCACCGCTGGTAGCGGTGG
TTTTTTTGTTTGCAAGCAGCAGATTACGCGCAGAAAAAAAGGATCTCAAGAAGATCCTTTGATCTTTTCT
ACGGGGTCTGACGCTCAGTGGAACGAAAACTCACGTTAAGGGATTTTGGTCATGAGATTATCAAAAAGGA
TCTTCACCTAGATCCTTTTAAATTAAAAATGAAGTTTTAAATCAATCTAAAGTATATATGAGTAAACTTG
GTCTGACAGTTACCAATGCTTAATCAGTGAGGCACCTATCTCAGCGATCTGTCTATTTCGTTCATCCATA
GTTGCCTGACTCCCCGTCGTGTAGATAACTACGATACGGGAGGGCTTACCATCTGGCCCCAGTGCTGCAA
TGATACCGCGAGACCCACGCTCACCGGCTCCAGATTTATCAGCAATAAACCAGCCAGCCGGAAGGGCCGA
GCGCAGAAGTGGTCCTGCAACTTTATCCGCCTCCATCCAGTCTATTAATTGTTGCCGGGAAGCTAGAGTA
AGTAGTTCGCCAGTTAATAGTTTGCGCAACGTTGTTGCCATTGCTACAGGCATCGTGGTGTCACGCTCGT
CGTTTGGTATGGCTTCATTCAGCTCCGGTTCCCAACGATCAAGGCGAGTTACATGATCCCCCATGTTGTG
CAAAAAAGCGGTTAGCTCCTTCGGTCCTCCGATCGTTGTCAGAAGTAAGTTGGCCGCAGTGTTATCACTC
ATGGTTATGGCAGCACTGCATAATTCTCTTACTGTCATGCCATCCGTAAGATGCTTTTCTGTGACTGGTG
AGTACTCAACCAAGTCATTCTGAGAATAGTGTATGCGGCGACCGAGTTGCTCTTGCCCGGCGTCAATACG
GGATAATACCGCGCCACATAGCAGAACTTTAAAAGTGCTCATCATTGGAAAACGTTCTTCGGGGCGAAAA
CTCTCAAGGATCTTACCGCTGTTGAGATCCAGTTCGATGTAACCCACTCGTGCACCCAACTGATCTTCAG
CATCTTTTACTTTCACCAGCGTTTCTGGGTGAGCAAAAACAGGAAGGCAAAATGCCGCAAAAAAGGGAAT
AAGGGCGACACGGAAATGTTGAATACTCATACTCTTCCTTTTTCAATATTATTGAAGCATTTATCAGGGT
TATTGTCTCATGAGCGGATACATATTTGAATGTATTTAGAAAAATAAACAAATAGGGGTTCCGCGCACAT
TTCCCCGAAAAGTGCCACCTG
Features (pLannotate 1.2.2; 19 found; start..end, strand, type, name):
      9..388     +  enhancer       CMV enhancer: human cytomegalovirus immediate early enhancer
    390..666     +  promoter       chicken β-actin promoter: No description available
    667..1687    +  intron         chimeric intron: chimera between introns from chicken β-actin and rabbit β-globin
   1685..1741    +  CDS            HBB (fragment): HBB_LEPEU - Experimental evidence at protein level: Swiss-Prot protein existence level 1. Involved in oxygen transport from the lung to the various peripheral tissues. From Lepus europaeus (European hare).
   1742..1785    +  misc_feature   MCS (fragment): multiple cloning site
   1792..4254    +  CDS            Ntrk2: NTRK2_MOUSE - Also known as Trkb From Mus musculus (Mouse).
   4276..4995    +  CDS            EGFP: the original enhanced GFP (Yang et al., 1996) mammalian codon-optimized
   5088..5143    +  polyA_signal   β-globin poly(A) signal: rabbit β-globin polyadenylation signal (Gil and Proudfoot, 1987)
   5528..5544    -  protein_bind   lac operator: The lac repressor binds to the lac operator to inhibit transcription in E. coli. This inhibition can be relieved by adding lactose or isopropyl-β-D-thiogalactopyranoside (IPTG). lac repressor encoded by lacI
   5552..5582    -  promoter       lac promoter: promoter for the E. coli lac operon
   5597..5618    -  protein_bind   CAP binding site: CAP binding activates transcription in the presence of cAMP. E. coli catabolite activator protein
   5631..5670    -  CDS            lacI (fragment): lac repressor; lacI; The lac repressor binds to the lac operator to inhibit transcription in E. coli. This inhibition can be relieved by adding lactose or isopropyl-β-D-thiogalactopyranoside (IPTG).
   5677..5699    +  promoter       SV40 promoter (fragment): SV40 enhancer and early promoter
   5723..5858    +  rep_origin     SV40 ori: SV40 origin of replication
   5878..5999    +  polyA_signal   SV40 poly(A) signal: SV40 polyadenylation signal
   6014..6068    -  CDS            lacI (fragment): lac repressor; lacI; The lac repressor binds to the lac operator to inhibit transcription in E. coli. This inhibition can be relieved by adding lactose or isopropyl-β-D-thiogalactopyranoside (IPTG).
   6251..6839    -  rep_origin     ori: high-copy-number ColE1/pMB1/pBR322/pUC origin of replication
   7010..7870    -  CDS            AmpR: β-lactamase; bla; confers resistance to ampicillin, carbenicillin, and related antibiotics
   7871..7975    -  promoter       AmpR promoter: bla
