[The description below was written by a language model from this plasmid's Addgene catalogue record and pLannotate feature annotations shown in this document.]
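Description:
TrkB mEGFP is a mammalian expression plasmid encoding mouse tropomyosin-related kinase B (TrkB, gene Ntrk2) fused at its C terminus to monomeric EGFP. The catalogue lists pEGFP-N1 as the backbone, but the annotated 8,001-nt sequence looks different from that vector. Expression is driven by a CAG-type unit consisting of the CMV immediate-early enhancer, the chicken β-actin promoter and a chimeric β-actin/β-globin intron, and it is terminated by the rabbit β-globin polyadenylation signal. The bacterial marker is ampicillin resistance (β-lactamase with its own promoter), which agrees with the catalogue's resistance field but not with a standard pEGFP-N1 backbone. The construct therefore appears to sit in a pCAGGS-like vector, possibly with only the fluorescent protein region derived from pEGFP-N1, although the record does not explain the discrepancy. A high-copy ColE1/pUC origin supports propagation in E. coli. An SV40 origin with a fragment of the SV40 promoter and an SV40 poly(A) signal is also present, along with residual lac promoter/operator sequences. No mammalian selection marker is annotated.

The Ntrk2 coding sequence lies directly downstream of the intron and a short multiple cloning site remnant, followed after a brief linker by the GFP open reading frame. The annotation tool calls this frame EGFP, and the monomeric variant is stated only in the catalogue. The CAG promoter gives strong expression in many mammalian cell types, including neurons. According to the record, the fusion serves as the FRET donor of a sensor for dynamically measuring TrkB activity in neurons. The matching acceptor component is not part of this plasmid and is not described in the record.
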