Addgene plasmid #83952: TrkB mEGFP
Purpose: FRET donor for dynamically measuring TrkB activity in neurons
Depositing lab: Ryohei Yasuda. Depositing organization: Max Planck Florida Institute. Publication: Autocrine BDNF-TrkB signalling within a single dendritic spine. Harward SC, Hedrick NG, Hall CE, Parra-Bueno P, Milner TA, Pan E, Laviv T, Hempstead BL, Yasuda R, McNamara JO. Nature. 2016 Sep 28;538(7623):99-103. doi: 10.1038/nature19766. PubMed 27680698.
Backbone
  Vector backbone: pEGFP-N1
  Vector type: Mammalian Expression
Growth in bacteria
  Bacterial resistance: Ampicillin, 100 μg/mL
  Growth temperature: 37°C
  Growth strain: DH5alpha
  Copy number: High Copy
Gene/Insert
  Gene/Insert name: Tropomyosin related kinase B (alt name: TrkB)
  Species: M. musculus (mouse)
  Insert size (bp): 3204
  Entrez Gene: Ntrk2 (a.k.a. GP145-TrkB/GP95-TrkB, Tkrb, trk-B, trkB)
  Tag / fusion protein: mEGFP (C terminal on insert)
Terms and licenses: Academic/Nonprofit Terms; Industry Terms: Not Available to Industry
How to cite: TrkB mEGFP was a gift from Ryohei Yasuda (Addgene plasmid # 83952 ; http://n2t.net/addgene:83952 ; RRID:Addgene_83952)
