>Addgene plasmid #83952 | TrkB mEGFP | addgene partial sequence | sequence record 165643 | pCAX-F 5'-CAGCTCCTGGGCAACGTGC-3'
TTGGCAAGAATTCGCTAGCGCTACCGGACTCAGATCTCGAGCTCAAGCTTCGAATTCGCCACCATGTCGC
CCTGGCTGAAGTGGCATGGACCCGCCATGGCGCGGCTCTGGGGCTTATGCCTGCTGGTCTTGGGCTTCTG
GAGGGCCTCTCTCGCCTGCCCGACGTCCTGCAAATGCAGTTCCGCTAGGATTTGGTGTACTGAGCCTTCT
CCAGGCATCGTGGCATTCCCGAGGTTGGAACCTAACAGCGTTGACCCGGAGAACATCACGGAAATTCTCA
TTGCAAACCAGAAAAGGCTAGAAATCATCAATGAAGATGACGTTGAAGCTTACGTGGGGCTGAGAAACCT
TACAATTGTGGATTCCGGCTTAAAGTTTGTGGCTTACAAAGCGTTTCTGAAAAACAGCAACCTGCGGCAC
ATAAATTTCACACGAAACAAGCTGACGAGTTTGTCCAGGAGACATTTCCGCCACCTTGACTTGTCTGACC
TGATCCTGACGGGTAATCCGTTCACGTGCTCCTGCGACATCATGTGGCTCAAGACTCTCCAGGAGACTAA
ATCCAGCCCCGACACTCAGGATTTGTACTGCCTCAATGAGAGCAGCAAGAACATGCCCCTGGCGAACCTG
CAGATACCCAATTGTGGTCTGCCATCTGCACGTCTGGCTGCTCCTAACCTCACCGTGGAGGAAGGAAAGT
CTGTGACCCTTTCCTGCAGTGTGGGGGGTGACCCACTCCCCACCTTGTACTGGGACGTTGGGAATTTGGT
TTCCAAGCACA
