>Addgene plasmid #83952 | TrkB mEGFP | addgene partial sequence | sequence record 165644 | EXFP-R 5'-GTCTTGTAGTTGCCGTCGTC-3'
GACGTAGCCTTCGGGCATGGCGGACTTGAAGAAGTCGTGCTGCTTCATGTGGTCGGGGTAGCGGCTGAAG
CACTGCACGCCGTAGGTCAGGGTGGTCACGAGGGTGGGCCAGGGCACGGGCAGCTTGCCGGTGGTGCAGA
TGAACTTCAGGGTCAGCTTGCCGTAGGTGGCATCGCCCTCGCCCTCGCCGGACACGCTGAACTTGTGGCC
GTTTACGTCGCCGTCCAGCTCGACCAGGATGGGCACCACCCCGGTGAACAGCTCCTCGCCCTTGCTCACC
ATGGTGGCGACCGGTGGATCCGCGCCTAGGATATCCAGGTAGACGGGAGATGCCTTGGCCAAGTTCTGAA
GGAGGGTGTGGATGCTCTTGATGTTCTTCCGGGTGTGTGGTTCCCGCTGCCAGCATCCGAGCATGAGCTC
ATACACCTCCTGGGGACAGGTTCGAGGCCGCTGAAGGACTCTTCCCTGGGTGATGCACTCTATCACCTCA
TTGTTCGATAGCTGATACCAGGGCTGCTTGCCGTAGGTGAAGATCTCCCACAACACAACGCCCAGGCTCC
AGACGTCGCTCTCGGTGGTGAATTTCCTATACATGATGCTCTCTGGAGGCATCCATCGGATGGGCAACAT
TGTGTGGCCACCGACCCGATAGTAGTCGGTGCTGTACACATCTCGGGACATCCCAAAGTCCCCAATTTTC
ACCAGCAGGTTCTCTCCCACCAGGCAGTTCCGGGTGGCCAGGTCACGGTGCACAAAGTGTTGGGACGCCA
GGTAGACCATACCTGCTGCGATTTGCTGAGCGATGTGCAGCATCTGCGACTGCGTCAGCTCTGTGGGCGG
GTTACC
